>Addgene plasmid #180546 | KTK_251 | addgene full sequence | sequence record 359474 | Addgene NGS Result
GTTTCTGGGTGAGCAAAAACAGGAAGGCAAAATGCCGCAAAAAAGGGAATAAGGGCGACACGGAAATGTT
GAATACTCATACTCTTCCTTTTTCAATATTATTGAAGCATTTATCAGGGTTATTGTCTCATGAGCGGATA
CATATTTGAATGTATTTAGAAAAATAAACAAATAGGGGTTCCGCGCACATTTCCCCGAAAAGTGCCACCT
GTCATGACCAAAATCCCTTAACGTGAGTTTTCGTTCCACTGAGCGTCAGACCCCGTAGAAAAGATCAAAG
GATCTTCTTGAGATCCTTTTTTTCTGCGCGTAATCTGCTGCTTGCAAACAAAAAAACCACCGCTACCAGC
GGTGGTTTGTTTGCCGGATCAAGAGCTACCAACTCTTTTTCCGAAGGTAACTGGCTTCAGCAGAGCGCAG
ATACCAAATACTGTTCTTCTAGTGTAGCCGTAGTTAGGCCACCACTTCAAGAACTCTGTAGCACCGCCTA
CATACCTCGCTCTGCTAATCCTGTTACCAGTGGCTGCTGCCAGTGGCGATAAGTCGTGTCTTACCGGGTT
GGACTCAAGACGATAGTTACCGGATAAGGCGCAGCGGTCGGGCTGAACGGGGGGTTCGTGCACACAGCCC
AGCTTGGAGCGAACGACCTACACCGAACTGAGATACCTACAGCGTGAGCTATGAGAAAGCGCCACGCTTC
CCGAAGGGAGAAAGGCGGACAGGTATCCGGTAAGCGGCAGGGTCGGAACAGGAGAGCGCACGAGGGAGCT
TCCAGGGGGAAACGCCTGGTATCTTTATAGTCCTGTCGGGTTTCGCCACCTCTGACTTGAGCGTCGATTT
TTGTGATGCTCGTCAGGGGGGCGGAGCCTATGGAAAAACGCCAGCAACGCGGCCTTTTTACGGTTCCTGG
CCTTTTGCTGGCCTTTTGCTCACATGTTCTTTCCTGCGTTATCCCCTGATTCTGTGGATAACCGTAGTCG
GTTCTAGAGACTAGTGGGTCTCATATGGTCAGTAAAGGCGAAGCAGTTATCAAAGAGTTCATGCGCTTCA
AAGTTCATATGGAAGGGTCGATGAACGGGCACGAATTTGAAATTGAAGGCGAAGGCGAAGGCCGCCCATA
TGAAGGGACCCAAACCGCAAAGCTTAAGGTTACTAAAGGCGGTCCATTACCCTTTTCGTGGGACATTTTA
AGCCCACAGTTTATGTACGGGAGTCGCGCTTTCATCAAGCACCCTGCGGACATCCCAGATTACTACAAAC
AGTCTTTCCCCGAGGGGTTCAAGTGGGAGCGCGTGATGAACTTCGAGGATGGCGGAGCCGTGACGGTCAC
CCAAGATACCTCTTTGGAGGACGGTACGTTGATCTACAAAGTGAAATTGCGTGGCACGAATTTTCCACCT
GATGGGCCTGTCATGCAGAAAAAGACAATGGGATGGGAAGCTTCCACGGAGCGCCTTTACCCAGAGGACG
GTGTTCTTAAAGGGGATATCAAAATGGCGCTGCGTCTTAAAGATGGAGGCCGCTACCTGGCGGACTTCAA
GACTACTTACAAGGCCAAAAAACCAGTGCAGATGCCGGGTGCGTACAATGTAGATCGTAAATTAGATATT
ACAAGTCACAATGAAGATTACACGGTCGTAGAGCAGTATGAGCGCAGTGAGGGGCGTCACTCTACGGGCG
GTATGGACGAGTTATACAAGTAATTCTTGAGACCAAGATTATCAAAAAGGATCTTCACCTAGATCCTTTT
AAATTAAAAATGAAGTTTTAAATCAATCTAAAGTATATATGAGTAAACTTGGTCTGACAGTTACCAATGC
TTAATCAGTGAGGCACCTATCTCAGCGATCTGTCTATTTCGTTCATCCATAGTTGCCTGACTCCCCGTCG
TGTAGATAACTACGATACGGGAGGGCTTACCATCTGGCCCCAGTGCTGCAATGATACCGCGGGACCCACG
CTCACCGGCTCCAGATTTATCAGCAATAAACCAGCCAGCCGGAAGGGCCGAGCGCAGAAGTGGTCCTGCA
ACTTTATCCGCCTCCATCCAGTCTATTAATTGTTGCCGGGAAGCTAGAGTAAGTAGTTCGCCAGTTAATA
GTTTGCGCAACGTTGTTGCCATTGCTACAGGCATCGTGGTGTCACGCTCGTCGTTTGGTATGGCTTCATT
CAGCTCCGGTTCCCAACGATCAAGGCGAGTTACATGATCCCCCATGTTGTGCAAAAAAGCGGTTAGCTCC
TTCGGTCCTCCGATCGTTGTCAGAAGTAAGTTGGCCGCAGTGTTATCACTCATGGTTATGGCAGCACTGC
ATAATTCTCTTACTGTCATGCCATCCGTAAGATGCTTTTCTGTGACTGGTGAGTACTCAACCAAGTCATT
CTGAGAATAGTGTATGCGGCGACCGAGTTGCTCTTGCCCGGCGTCAATACGGGATAATACCGCGCCACAT
AGCAGAACTTTAAAAGTGCTCATCATTGGAAAACGTTCTTCGGGGCGAAAACTCTCAAGGATCTTACCGC
TGTTGAGATCCAGTTCGATGTAACCCACTCGTGCACCCAACTGATCTTCAGCATCTTTTACTTTCACCAG
C
Features (pLannotate 1.2.2; 4 found; start..end, strand, type, name):
     81..185     -  promoter       AmpR promoter: bla
    288..876     +  rep_origin     ori: high-copy-number ColE1/pMB1/pBR322/pUC origin of replication
   1005..1700    +  CDS            mScarlet-I: mScarlet-I is a basic (constitutively fluorescent) red fluorescent protein published in 2016, derived from synthetic construct. It is reported to be a rapidly-maturing monomer with moderate acid sensitivity.
   1811..80      -  CDS            AmpR (across the origin): β-lactamase; bla; confers resistance to ampicillin, carbenicillin, and related antibiotics
