[The description below was written by a language model from this plasmid's Addgene catalogue record and pLannotate feature annotations shown in this document.]
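Description:
KTK_251 is a small (about 2.6 kb) entry vector from the Komagataeibacter Tool Kit, a modular cloning system for assembling multigene constructs in cellulose-producing bacteria. It stores a red fluorescent protein coding sequence as a reusable part. The catalogue lists it as a bacterial expression vector on a pSEVA331 backbone. However, the annotated full sequence shows only a high-copy ColE1/pUC-type origin of replication and an ampicillin resistance cassette (β-lactamase with its own bla promoter, on the reverse strand and spanning the sequence origin). That arrangement fits the recorded ampicillin selection and high copy number in E. coli, but not what would normally be expected of pSEVA331, which is generally described as a broad-host-range, chloramphenicol-resistant plasmid. The backbone field may therefore not reflect the actual plasmid, and the sequence-derived features are the safer guide.

The payload is a single synthetic open reading frame of roughly 700 bp. The record names the insert mScarlet, while the annotation tool matches it to mScarlet-I, a rapidly maturing monomeric variant of this constitutively fluorescent red protein, so the exact variant should be checked against the sequence. No promoter, ribosome binding site or terminator is annotated around the coding sequence. This is consistent with a part-storage plasmid rather than a functional expression unit, although short regulatory elements could have gone undetected. The flanking cloning sites are not given in the record, which states only that restriction enzyme cloning was used. The plasmid's likely use is as a source of the mScarlet part, to be combined with promoters, terminators or secretion elements from the toolkit in higher-level assemblies, for example as a reporter.
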