Addgene plasmid #180546: KTK_251
Purpose: Entry vector containing mScarlet
Depositing lab: Tom Ellis. Depositing organization: Imperial College London. Publication: Komagataeibacter Tool Kit (KTK): A Modular Cloning System for Multigene Constructs and Programmed Protein Secretion from Cellulose Producing Bacteria. Goosens VJ, Walker KT, Aragon SM, Singh A, Senthivel VR, Dekker L, Caro-Astorga J, Buat MLA, Song W, Lee KY, Ellis T. ACS Synth Biol. 2021 Dec 17;10(12):3422-3434. doi: 10.1021/acssynbio.1c00358. Epub 2021 Nov 12. PubMed 34767345.
Backbone
  Vector backbone: pSEVA331
  Vector type: Bacterial Expression
Growth in bacteria
  Bacterial resistance: Ampicillin, 100 μg/mL
  Growth temperature: 37°C
  Growth strain: DH5alpha
  Copy number: High Copy
Gene/Insert
  Gene/Insert name: mScarlet
  Species: Synthetic
  Cloning method: Restriction Enzyme; 5′ cloning site unknown (unknown if destroyed)
Terms and licenses: Academic/Nonprofit Terms; Industry Terms: Not Available to Industry
Depositor comments: Read the preprint at https://www.biorxiv.org/content/10.1101/2021.06.09.447691v1.full
How to cite: KTK_251 was a gift from Tom Ellis (Addgene plasmid # 180546 ; http://n2t.net/addgene:180546 ; RRID:Addgene_180546)
